>Addgene plasmid #103210 | LSB-hsa-miR-1304-3p | depositor full sequence | sequence record 195469 | Full Sequence
AATTGAGGGGATAACGCAGGAAAGAACATGTGAGCAAAAGGCCAGCAAAAGGCCAGGAACCGTAAAAAGG
CCGCGTTGCTGGCGTTTTTCCATAGGCTCCGCCCCCCTGACGAGCATCACAAAAATCGACGCTCAAGTCA
GAGGTGGCGAAACCCGACAGGACTATAAAGATACCAGGCGTTTCCCCCTGGAAGCTCCCTCGTGCGCTCT
CCTGTTCCGACCCTGCCGCTTACCGGATACCTGTCCGCCTTTCTCCCTTCGGGAAGCGTGGCGCTTTCTC
ATAGCTCACGCTGTAGGTATCTCAGTTCGGTGTAGGTCGTTCGCTCCAAGCTGGGCTGTGTGCACGAACC
CCCCGTTCAGCCCGACCGCTGCGCCTTATCCGGTAACTATCGTCTTGAGTCCAACCCGGTAAGACACGAC
TTATCGCCACTGGCAGCAGCCACTGGTAACAGGATTAGCAGAGCGAGGTATGTAGGCGGTGCTACAGAGT
TCTTGAAGTGGTGGCCTAACTACGGCTACACTAGAAGAACAGTATTTGGTATCTGCGCTCTGCTGAAGCC
AGTTACCTTCGGAAAAAGAGTTGGTAGCTCTTGATCCGGCAAACAAACCACCGCTGGTAGCGGTGGTTTT
TTTGTTTGCAAGCAGCAGATTACGCGCAGAAAAAAAGGATCTCAAGAAGATCCTTTGATCTTTTCTACGG
GGTCTGACGCTCAGTGGAACGAAAACTCACGTTAAGGGATTTTGGTCATGAGATTATCAAAAAGGATCTT
CACCTAGATCCTTTTAAATTAAAAATGAAGTTTTAAATCAATCTAAAGTATATATGAGTAAACTTGGTCT
GACAGTTACCAATGCTTAATCAGTGAGGCACCTATCTCAGCGATCTGTCTATTTCGTTCATCCATAGTTG
CCTGACTCCCCGTCGTGTAGATAACTACGATACGGGAGGGCTTACCATCTGGCCCCAGTGCTGCAATGAT
ACCGCGAGAACCACGCTCACCGGCTCCAGATTTATCAGCAATAAACCAGCCAGCCGGAAGGGCCGAGCGC
AGAAGTGGTCCTGCAACTTTATCCGCCTCCATCCAGTCTATTAATTGTTGCCGGGAAGCTAGAGTAAGTA
GTTCGCCAGTTAATAGTTTGCGCAACGTTGTTGCCATTGCTACAGGCATCGTGGTGTCACGCTCGTCGTT
TGGTATGGCTTCATTCAGCTCCGGTTCCCAACGATCAAGGCGAGTTACATGATCCCCCATGTTGTGCAAA
AAAGCGGTTAGCTCCTTCGGTCCTCCGATCGTTGTCAGAAGTAAGTTGGCCGCAGTGTTATCACTCATGG
TTATGGCAGCACTGCATAATTCTCTTACTGTCATGCCATCCGTAAGATGCTTTTCTGTGACTGGTGAGTA
CTCAACCAAGTCATTCTGAGAATAGTGTATGCGGCGACCGAGTTGCTCTTGCCCGGCGTCAATACGGGAT
AATACCGCGCCACATAGCAGAACTTTAAAAGTGCTCATCATTGGAAAACGTTCTTCGGGGCGAAAACTCT
CAAGGATCTTACCGCTGTTGAGATCCAGTTCGATGTAACCCACTCGTGCACCCAACTGATCTTCAGCATC
TTTTACTTTCACCAGCGTTTCTGGGTGAGCAAAAACAGGAAGGCAAAATGCCGCAAAAAAGGGAATAAGG
GCGACACGGAAATGTTGAATACTCATACTCTTCCTTTTTCAATATTATTGAAGCATTTATCAGGGTTATT
GTCTCATGAGCGGATACATATTTGAATGTAGCTCCGAATTTCTCGAGGGCTTGTCGACGACGGCGGTCTC
CGTCGTCAGGATCATGAATTCGACCCGCCTGCCACCATGACCGAGTACAAGCCCACGGTGCGCCTCGCCA
CCCGCGACGACGTCCCCCGGGCCGTACGCACCCTCGCCGCCGCGTTCGCCGACTACCCCGCCACGCGCCA
CACCGTCGACCCGGACCGCCACATCGAGCGGGTCACCGAGCTGCAAGAACTCTTCCTCACGCGCGTCGGG
CTCGACATCGGCAAGGTGTGGGTCGCGGACGACGGCGCCGCGGTGGCGGTCTGGACCACGCCGGAGAGCG
TCGAAGCGGGGGCGGTGTTCGCCGAGATCGGCCCGCGCATGGCCGAGTTGAGCGGTTCCCGGCTGGCCGC
GCAGCAACAGATGGAAGGCCTCCTGGCGCCGCACCGGCCCAAGGAGCCCGCGTGGTTCCTGGCCACCGTC
GGCGTCTCGCCCGACCACCAGGGCAAGGGTCTGGGCAGCGCCGTCGTGCTCCCCGGAGTGGAGGCGGCCG
AGCGCGCCGGGGTGCCCGCCTTCCTGGAGACATCCGCGCCCCGCAACCTCCCCTTCTACGAGCGGCTCGG
CTTCACCGTCACCGCCGACGTCGAGGTGCCCGAAGGACCGCGCACCTGGTGCATGACCCGCAAGCCCGGT
GCCTGATACGCGTGAATTCACTCCTCAGGTGCAGGCTGCCTATCAGAAGGTGGTGGCTGGTGTGGCCAAT
GCCCTGGCTCACAAATACCACTGAGATCTTTTTCCCTCTGCCAAAAATTATGGGGACATCATGAAGCCCC
TTGAGCATCTGACTTCTGGCTAATAAAGGAAATTTATTTTCATTGCAATAGTGTGTTGGAATTTTTTGTG
TCTCTCACTCGGAAGGACATATGGGAGGGCAAATCATTTAAAACATCAGAATGAGTATTTGGTTTAGAGT
TTGGCAACATATGCCCATATGCTGGCTGCCATGAACAAAGGTTGGCTATAAAGAGGTCATCAGTATATGA
AACAGCCCCCTGCTGTCCATTCCTTATTCCATAGAAAAGCCTTGACTTGAGGTTAGATTTTTTTTATATT
TTGTTTTGTGTTATTTTTTTCTTTAACATCCCTAAAATTTTCCTTACATGTTTTACTAGCCAGATTTTTC
CTCCTCTCCTGACTACTCCCAGTCATAGCTGTCCCTCTTCTCTTATGGAGATCCCTCGACCTGCAGCCCA
AGCTTGAATTCTCTAGAATTACCCTGTTATCCCTATGCTTGGTTTACCGAGCTCTTATTGGTTTTCAAAC
TTCATTGACTGTGCCCAACGCGCCTGGGAGCTCACGGGGACAGCCCCCCCCCAAAGCCCCCAGGGATGTA
ATTACGTCCCTCCCCCGCTAGGGGGCAGCAGCGAGCCGCCCGGGGCTCCGCTCCGGTCCGGCGCTCCCCC
CGCATCCCCGAGCCGGCAGCGTGCGGGGACAGCCCGGGCACGGGGAAGGTGGCACGGGATCGCTTTCCTC
TGAACGCTTCTCGCTGCTCTTTGAGCCTGCAGACACCTGGGGGGATACGGGGAAAAAGCTAGGCTGAAAG
ACCGGTTCTTAGAATGACACGCGCCTGGGAGCTCACGGGGACAGCCCCCCCCCAAAGCCCCCAGGGATGT
AATTACGTCCCTCCCCCGCTAGGGGGCAGCAGCGAGCCGCCCGGGGCTCCGCTCCGGTCCGGCGCTCCCC
CCGCATCCCCGAGCCGGCAGCGTGCGGGGACAGCCCGGGCACGGGGAAGGTGGCACGGGATCGCTTTCCT
CTGAACGCTTCTCGCTGCTCTTTGAGCCTGCAGACACCTGGGGGGATACGGGGAAAAAGCTAACTTCTGA
GACGACAACTTTGTATAGAAAAGTTGGCTCCGAATTCGCCCTTGACAGCAGAGATCCAGTTTGGTTAATT
AATTGGCTCCGGTGCCCGTCAGTGGGCAGAGCGCACATCGCCCACAGTCCCCGAGAAGTTGTGGGGAGGG
GTCGGCAATTGAACCGGTGCCTAGAGAAGGTGGCGCGGGGTAAACTGGGAAAGTGATGTCGTGTACTGGC
TCCGCCTTTTTCCCGAGGGTGGGGGAGAACCGTATATAAGTGCAGTAGTCGCCGTGAACGTTCTTTTTCG
CAACGGGTTTGCCGCCAGAACACAGGTAAGTGCCGTGTGTGGTTCCCGCGGGCCTGGCCTCTTTACGGGT
TATGGCCCTTGCGTGCCTTGAATTACTTCCACCTGGCTGCAGTACGTGATTCTTGATCCCGAGCTTCGGG
TTGGAAGTGGGTGGGAGAGTTCGAGGCCTTGCGCTTAAGGAGCCCCTTCGCCTCGTGCTTGAGTTGAGGC
CTGGCCTGGGCGCTGGGGCCGCCGCGTGCGAATCTGGTGGCACCTTCGCGCCTGTCTCGCTGCTTTCGAT
AAGTCTCTAGCCATTTAAAATTTTTGATGACCTGCTGCGACGCTTTTTTTCTGGCAAGATAGTCTTGTAA
ATGCGGGCCAAGATCTGCACACTGGTATTTCGGTTTTTGGGGCCGCGGGCGGCGACGGGGCCCGTGCGTC
CCAGCGCACATGTTCGGCGAGGCGGGGCCTGCGAGCGCGGCCACCGAGAATCGGACGGGGGTAGTCTCAA
GCTGGCCGGCCTGCTCTGGTGCCTGGCCTCGCGCCGCCGTGTATCGCCCCGCCCTGGGCGGCAAGGCTGG
CCCGGTCGGCACCAGTTGCGTGAGCGGAAAGATGGCCGCTTCCCGGCCCTGCTGCAGGGAGCTCAAAATG
GAGGACGCGGCGCTCGGGAGAGCGGGCGGGTGAGTCACCCACACAAAGGAAAAGGGCCTTTCCGTCCTCA
GCCGTCGCTTCATGTGACTCCACGGAGTACCGGGCGCCGTCCAGGCACCTCGATTAGTTCTCGAGCTTTT
GGAGTACGTCGTCTTTAGGTTGGGGGGAGGGGTTTTATGCGATGGAGTTTCCCCACACTGAGTGGGTGGA
GACTGAAGTTAGGCCAGCTTGGCACTTGATGTAATTCTCCTTGGAATTTGCCCTTTTTGAGTTTGGATCT
TGGTTCATTCTCAAGCCTCAGACAGTGGTTCAAAGTTTTTTTCTTCCATTTCAGGTGTCGTGAGAAGGGC
GAATTCGACCCAAGTTTGTACAAAAAAGCAGGCTGGATCCAGGTGCCACCATGGTGAGCGAGCTGATTAA
GGAGAACATGCACATGAAGCTGTACATGGAGGGCACCGTGAACAACCACCACTTCAAGTGCACATCCGAG
GGCGAAGGCAAGCCCTACGAGGGCACCCAGACCATGAGAATCAAGGCGGTCGAGGGCGGCCCTCTCCCCT
TCGCCTTCGACATCCTGGCTACCAGCTTCATGTACGGCAGCAAAACCTTCATCAACCACACCCAGGGCAT
CCCCGACTTCTTTAAGCAGTCCTTCCCCGAGGGCTTCACATGGGAGAGAGTCACCACATACGAAGATGGG
GGCGTGCTGACCGCTACCCAGGACACCAGCCTCCAGGACGGCTGCCTCATCTACAACGTCAAGATCAGAG
GGGTGAACTTCCCATCCAACGGCCCTGTGATGCAGAAGAAAACACTCGGCTGGGAGGCCTCCACCGAGAC
ACTGTACCCCGCTGACGGCGGCCTGGAAGGCAGAGCCGACATGGCCCTGAAGCTCGTGGGCGGGGGCCAC
CTGATCTGCAACCTTAAGACCACATACAGATCCAAGAAACCCGCTAAGAACCTCAAGATGCCCGGCGTCT
ACTATGTGGACAGGAGACTGGAAAGAATCAAGGAGGCCGACAAAGAGACATACGTCGAGCAGCACGAGGT
GGCTGTGGCCAGATACTGCGACCTCCCTAGCAAACTGGGGCACAAACTTAATTGAGAATTCTACCACCCA
GCTTTCTTGTACAAAGTGGTACGTCTCAAGACCAGAGGTCTCTGCTTCGGACTGGGGGGTTCGAGGCTAC
AGTGAGAGGGGTTCGAGGCTACAGTGAGAGGGGTTCGAGGCTACAGTGAGAGGGGTTCGAGGCTACAGTG
AGACAACCAGAAGAGACCTGTGCTTCACTCCTCAGGTGCAGGCTGCCTATCAGAAGGTGGTGGCTGGTGT
GGCCAATGCCCTGGCTCACAAATACCACTGAGATCTTTTTCCCTCTGCCAAAAATTATGGGGACATCATG
AAGCCCCTTGAGCATCTGACTTCTGGCTAATAAAGGAAATTTATTTTCATTGCAATAGTGTGTTGGAATT
TTTTGTGTCTCTCACTCGGAAGGACATATGGGAGGGCAAATCATTTAAAACATCAGAATGAGTATTTGGT
TTAGAGTTTGGCAACATATGCCCATATGCTGGCTGCCATGAACAAAGGTTGGCTATAAAGAGGTCATCAG
TATATGAAACAGCCCCCTGCTGTCCATTCCTTATTCCATAGAAAAGCCTTGACTTGAGGTTAGATTTTTT
TTATATTTTGTTTTGTGTTATTTTTTTCTTTAACATCCCTAAAATTTTCCTTACATGTTTTACTAGCCAG
ATTTTTCCTCCTCTCCTGACTACTCCCAGTCATAGCTGTCCCTCTTCTCTTATGGAGATCCCGAGCGGTG
CGTTTTTATGCTTGTAGTATTGTATAATGTTTTTAAGATCCAAGCTTCTGACCTCTTCTCTTCCTCCCAC
AGGGCCTCGAGACAATTGCATCGATGGTACCAGTGAAAGTCTGCAATGAATTCGAGTTGGCGCGCCTGTC
ATTCTAAATCTCTCTTTCAGCCTAAAGCTTTTTCCCCGTATCCCCCCAGGTGTCTGCAGGCTCAAAGAGC
AGCGAGAAGCGTTCAGAGGAAAGCGATCCCGTGCCACCTTCCCCGTGCCCGGGCTGTCCCCGCACGCTGC
CGGCTCGGGGATGCGGGGGGAGCGCCGGACCGGAGCGGAGCCCCGGGCGGCTCGCTGCTGCCCCCTAGCG
GGGGAGGGACGTAATTACATCCCTGGGGGCTTTGGGAGGGGGCTGTCCCCGTGAGCTCCCAGGCGCGCCT
GTCATTCTAAATCTCTCTTTCAGCCTAAAGCTTTTTCCCCGTATCCCCCCAGGTGTCTGCAGGCTCAAAG
AGCAGCGAGAAGCGTTCAGAGGAAAGCGATCCCGTGCCACCTTCCCCGTGCCCGGGCTGTCCCCGCACGC
TGCCGGCTCGGGGATGCGGGGGGAGCGCCGGACCGGAGCGGAGCCCCGGGCGGCTCGCTGCTGCCCCCTA
GCGGGGGAGGGACGTAATTACATCCCTGGGGGCTTTGGGGGGGGGCTGTCCCCGTGAGCTCCCAGGCGCG
CCAACTCGGTACCGTATCGATGTCGACGTTAACGCTAGTGATATCAACTTTGTATAGAAAAGTTGGCTCC
GAATTCGCCCTTGACAGCAGAGATCCAGTTTGGTTAATTAATTGGCTCCGGTGCCCGTCAGTGGGCAGAG
CGCACATCGCCCACAGTCCCCGAGAAGTTGTGGGGAGGGGTCGGCAATTGAACCGGTGCCTAGAGAAGGT
GGCGCGGGGTAAACTGGGAAAGTGATGTCGTGTACTGGCTCCGCCTTTTTCCCGAGGGTGGGGGAGAACC
GTATATAAGTGCAGTAGTCGCCGTGAACGTTCTTTTTCGCAACGGGTTTGCCGCCAGAACACAGGTAAGT
GCCGTGTGTGGTTCCCGCGGGCCTGGCCTCTTTACGGGTTATGGCCCTTGCGTGCCTTGAATTACTTCCA
CCTGGCTGCAGTACGTGATTCTTGATCCCGAGCTTCGGGTTGGAAGTGGGTGGGAGAGTTCGAGGCCTTG
CGCTTAAGGAGCCCCTTCGCCTCGTGCTTGAGTTGAGGCCTGGCCTGGGCGCTGGGGCCGCCGCGTGCGA
ATCTGGTGGCACCTTCGCGCCTGTCTCGCTGCTTTCGATAAGTCTCTAGCCATTTAAAATTTTTGATGAC
CTGCTGCGACGCTTTTTTTCTGGCAAGATAGTCTTGTAAATGCGGGCCAAGATCTGCACACTGGTATTTC
GGTTTTTGGGGCCGCGGGCGGCGACGGGGCCCGTGCGTCCCAGCGCACATGTTCGGCGAGGCGGGGCCTG
CGAGCGCGGCCACCGAGAATCGGACGGGGGTAGTCTCAAGCTGGCCGGCCTGCTCTGGTGCCTGGCCTCG
CGCCGCCGTGTATCGCCCCGCCCTGGGCGGCAAGGCTGGCCCGGTCGGCACCAGTTGCGTGAGCGGAAAG
ATGGCCGCTTCCCGGCCCTGCTGCAGGGAGCTCAAAATGGAGGACGCGGCGCTCGGGAGAGCGGGCGGGT
GAGTCACCCACACAAAGGAAAAGGGCCTTTCCGTCCTCAGCCGTCGCTTCATGTGACTCCACGGAGTACC
GGGCGCCGTCCAGGCACCTCGATTAGTTCTCGAGCTTTTGGAGTACGTCGTCTTTAGGTTGGGGGGAGGG
GTTTTATGCGATGGAGTTTCCCCACACTGAGTGGGTGGAGACTGAAGTTAGGCCAGCTTGGCACTTGATG
TAATTCTCCTTGGAATTTGCCCTTTTTGAGTTTGGATCTTGGTTCATTCTCAAGCCTCAGACAGTGGTTC
AAAGTTTTTTTCTTCCATTTCAGGTGTCGTGAGAAGGGCGAATTCGACCCAAGTTTGTACAAAAAAGCAG
GCTCGCCACCATGGTGAGCAAGGGCGAGGAGCTGTTCACCGGGGTGGTGCCCATCCTGGTCGAGCTGGAC
GGCGACGTAAACGGCCACAAGTTCAGCGTGAGGGGCGAGGGCGAGGGCGATGCCACCAACGGCAAGCTGA
CCCTGAAGTTCATCTGCACCACCGGCAAGCTGCCCGTGCCCTGGCCCACCCTCGTGACCACCCTGAGCCA
CGGCGTGCAGTGCTTCGCCCGCTACCCCGACCACATGAAGCAGCACGACTTCTTCAAGTCCGCCATGCCC
GAAGGCTACGTCCAGGAGCGCACCATCTTCTTCAAGGACGACGGCACCTACAAGACCCGCGCCGAGGTGA
AGTTCGAGGGCGACACCCTAGTGAACCGCATCGAGCTGAAGGGCGTCGACTTCAAGGAGGACGGCAACAT
CCTGGGGCACAAGCTGGAGTACAACTTCAACAGCCACAACATCTATATCATGGCCGTCAAGCAGAAGAAC
GGCATCAAGGTGAACTTCAAGATCCGCCACAACGTGGAGGACGGCAGCGTGCAGCTCGCCGACCACTACC
AGCAGAACACCCCCATCGGCGACGGCCCCGTGCTGCTGCCCGACAGCCACTACCTGAGCACCCAGTCCGT
GCTGAGCAAAGACCCCAACGAGAAGCGCGATCACATGGTCCTGCTGGAGTTCCGCACCGCCGCCGGGATC
ACTCTCGGCATGGACGAGCTGTACAAGTAATACCACCCAGCTTTCTTGTACAAAGTGGTACGCGTGAATT
CACTCCTCAGGTGCAGGCTGCCTATCAGAAGGTGGTGGCTGGTGTGGCCAATGCCCTGGCTCACAAATAC
CACTGAGATCTTTTTCCCTCTGCCAAAAATTATGGGGACATCATGAAGCCCCTTGAGCATCTGACTTCTG
GCTAATAAAGGAAATTTATTTTCATTGCAATAGTGTGTTGGAATTTTTTGTGTCTCTCACTCGGAAGGAC
ATATGGGAGGGCAAATCATTTAAAACATCAGAATGAGTATTTGGTTTAGAGTTTGGCAACATATGCCCAT
ATGCTGGCTGCCATGAACAAAGGTTGGCTATAAAGAGGTCATCAGTATATGAAACAGCCCCCTGCTGTCC
ATTCCTTATTCCATAGAAAAGCCTTGACTTGAGGTTAGATTTTTTTTATATTTTGTTTTGTGTTATTTTT
TTCTTTAACATCCCTAAAATTTTCCTTACATGTTTTACTAGCCAGATTTTTCCTCCTCTCCTGACTACTC
CCAGTCATAGCTGTCCCTCTTCTCTTATGGAGATCCCTCGACCTGCAGCCCAAGCTTGGCGTAATCATGG
TCATAGCTGTTTCCTGTGTGAAATTGTTATCCGCTCACAATTCCACACAACATACGAGCCGGAAGCATAA
AGTGTAAAGCCTGGGGTGCCTAATGAGTGAGCTAACTCACATTAATTGCGTTGCGCTCACTGCCCGCTTT
CCAGTCGGGAAACCTGTCGTGCCAGCGGATCGACAGTACTAAGCTTGGTCTAATACCCAATCTCTCGTCT
TATCCAGATGTTTTATACGCCTCTGGCCCGTGTCTCAAAATCTCTGATGTTACATTGCACAAGATAAAAT
AATATCATCATGAACAATAAAACTGTCTGCTTACATAAACAGTAATACAAGGGGTGTTATGAGCCATATT
CAACGGGAAACGTCGAGGCCGCGATTAAATTCCAACATGGATGCTGATTTATATGGGTATAAATGGGCTC
GCGATAATGTCGGGCAATCAGGTGCGACAATCTATCGCTTGTATGGGAAGCCCGATGCGCCAGAGTTGTT
TCTGAAACATGGCAAAGGTAGCGTTGCCAATGATGTTACAGATGAGATGGTCAGACTAAACTGGCTGACG
GAATTTATGCCTCTTCCGACCATCAAGCATTTTATCCGTACTCCTGATGATGCATGGTTACTCACCACTG
CGATCCCCGGAAAAACAGCATTCCAGGTATTAGAAGAATATCCTGATTCAGGTGAAAATATTGTTGATGC
GCTGGCAGTGTTCCTGCGCCGGTTGCATTCGATTCCTGTTTGTAATTGTCCTTTTAACAGCGATCGCGTA
TTTCGTCTCGCTCAGGCGCAATCACGAATGAATAACGGTTTGGTTGATGCGAGTGATTTTGATGACGAGC
GTAATGGCTGGCCTGTTGAACAAGTCTGGAAAGAAATGCATAAACTTTTGCCATTCTCACCGGATTCAGT
CGTCACTCATGGTGATTTCTCACTTGATAACCTTATTTTTGACGAGGGGAAATTAATAGGTTGTATTGAT
GTTGGACGAGTCGGAATCGCAGACCGATACCAGGATCTTGCCATCCTATGGAACTGCCTCGGTGAGTTTT
CTCCTTCATTACAGAAACGGCTTTTTCAAAAATATGGTATTGATAATCCTGATATGAATAAATTGCAGTT
TCATTTGATGCTCGATGAGTTTTTCTAATCAGAATTGGTTAATTGGTTGTAACACTGGCAGAGCATTACG
CTGACTTGACGGGACGGCGCAAGCTCATGACCAAAATCCCTTAACGTGAGTTACGCGTCGTTCCACTGAG
CGTCAGAGGTATCACTAGTATTACAGAGGTAAGTTATAACAGTCGCCTAACCC
Features (pLannotate 1.2.2; 28 found; start..end, strand, type, name):
     87..675     -  rep_origin     ori: high-copy-number ColE1/pMB1/pBR322/pUC origin of replication
    846..1706    -  CDS            AmpR: β-lactamase; bla; confers resistance to ampicillin, carbenicillin, and related antibiotics
   1707..1778    -  promoter       AmpR promoter: bla
   1857..2456    +  CDS            PuroR: puromycin N-acetyltransferase; pac from Streptomyces alboniger; confers resistance to puromycin
   2461..2541    +  CDS            HBB (fragment): HBB_PONPY - Experimental evidence at transcript level: Swiss-Prot protein existence level 2. Involved in oxygen transport from the lung to the various peripheral tissues. From Pongo pygmaeus (Bornean orangutan).
   2612..2667    +  polyA_signal   β-globin poly(A) signal: rabbit β-globin polyadenylation signal (Gil and Proudfoot, 1987)
   3646..3666    +  protein_bind   attB4: mutant version of attB; core recombination site for the Gateway® BP reaction BP Clonase™
   3734..3945    +  promoter       EF-1α core promoter: core promoter for human elongation factor EF-1α
   3946..4884    +  intron         EF-1α intron A: intron upstream of the start codon of human EF-1α
   4911..4931    +  protein_bind   attB1: mutant version of attB; core recombination site for the Gateway® BP reaction BP Clonase™
   4951..5646    +  CDS            mKate2: mKate2 is a basic (constitutively fluorescent) red fluorescent protein published in 2009, derived from Entacmaea quadricolor. It is reported to be a rapidly-maturing monomer with moderate acid sensitivity.
   5666..5690    -  protein_bind   attB2: mutant version of attB; recombination site for the Gateway® BP reaction BP Clonase™
   5834..5908    +  CDS            HBB (fragment): HBB_PONPY - Experimental evidence at transcript level: Swiss-Prot protein existence level 2. Involved in oxygen transport from the lung to the various peripheral tissues. From Pongo pygmaeus (Bornean orangutan).
   5979..6034    +  polyA_signal   β-globin poly(A) signal: rabbit β-globin polyadenylation signal (Gil and Proudfoot, 1987)
   6418..6443    +  misc_feature   SA: splice acceptor site
   7115..7135    +  protein_bind   attB4: mutant version of attB; core recombination site for the Gateway® BP reaction BP Clonase™
   7203..7414    +  promoter       EF-1α core promoter: core promoter for human elongation factor EF-1α
   7415..8353    +  intron         EF-1α intron A: intron upstream of the start codon of human EF-1α
   8380..8400    +  protein_bind   attB1: mutant version of attB; core recombination site for the Gateway® BP reaction BP Clonase™
   8411..9127    +  CDS            EBFP2: EBFP2 is a basic (constitutively fluorescent) blue fluorescent protein published in 2007, derived from Aequorea victoria. It is reported to be a rapidly-maturing monomer with moderate acid sensitivity.
   9135..9159    -  protein_bind   attB2: mutant version of attB; recombination site for the Gateway® BP reaction BP Clonase™
   9163..9243    +  CDS            HBB (fragment): HBB_PONPY - Experimental evidence at transcript level: Swiss-Prot protein existence level 2. Involved in oxygen transport from the lung to the various peripheral tissues. From Pongo pygmaeus (Bornean orangutan).
   9314..9369    +  polyA_signal   β-globin poly(A) signal: rabbit β-globin polyadenylation signal (Gil and Proudfoot, 1987)
   9752..9774    -  protein_bind   lac operator (fragment): The lac repressor binds to the lac operator to inhibit transcription in E. coli. This inhibition can be relieved by adding lactose or isopropyl-β-D-thiogalactopyranoside (IPTG). lac repressor encoded by lacI
   9778..9808    -  promoter       lac promoter: promoter for the E. coli lac operon
   9823..9844    -  protein_bind   CAP binding site: CAP binding activates transcription in the presence of cAMP. E. coli catabolite activator protein
   9857..9896    -  CDS            lacI (fragment): lac repressor; lacI; The lac repressor binds to the lac operator to inhibit transcription in E. coli. This inhibition can be relieved by adding lactose or isopropyl-β-D-thiogalactopyranoside (IPTG).
  10069..10878   +  CDS            KanR: aminoglycoside phosphotransferase; aph(3')-Ia; confers resistance to kanamycin in bacteria or G418 (Geneticin®) in eukaryotes
