[The description below was written by a language model from this plasmid's Addgene catalogue record and pLannotate feature annotations shown in this document.]
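Description:
LSB-hsa-miR-1304-3p is a mammalian expression and synthetic-biology plasmid of about 11 kb, built on the Low Sensor Backbone (LSB) as a two-colour fluorescent sensor of microRNA activity. In bacteria it replicates from a high-copy ColE1/pUC-type origin. It carries both an ampicillin resistance gene (β-lactamase with its own promoter) and a kanamycin resistance gene (aph(3')-Ia), and the record lists dual selection with both antibiotics.

The payload consists of two parallel transcription units, each driven by the human EF-1α core promoter with EF-1α intron A and terminated by a rabbit β-globin polyadenylation signal. One unit expresses the red fluorescent protein mKate2 and, according to the catalogue entry, carries a target site for human miR-1304-3p in its 3' UTR. The target site is not annotated as a separate feature, but it would fall in the unannotated stretch between the mKate2 coding region and its poly(A) signal. The second unit expresses the blue protein EBFP2 without the target and serves as an internal reference. When miR-1304-3p is active in transfected cells, mKate2 output is repressed relative to EBFP2, so the red-to-blue ratio reports miRNA activity while normalising for plasmid dosage. Gateway attB4, attB1 and attB2 scars flank the promoters and coding sequences, reflecting modular assembly, although the insert itself is recorded as Gibson cloned.

A puromycin N-acetyltransferase gene with a third β-globin poly(A) signal allows selection in mammalian cells, although no promoter for it is annotated. The depositor notes that the repeated poly(A) elements make the plasmid inherently unstable. Small insertions flanking the puromycin gene also differ from the deposited sequence, without affecting selection.
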