Addgene plasmid #103210: LSB-hsa-miR-1304-3p
Purpose: Used to sense miRNA activity using fluorescence based tools. hsa-miR-1304-3p target in 3' UTR of of mKate. miRNA activity can be measured by the repression of mKate2 relative to EBFP2 fluorescent proteins . Plasmid is inherently unstable; please see Depositor Comments
Depositing lab: Ron Weiss. Depositing organization: Massachusetts Institute of Technology. Publication: A mixed antagonistic/synergistic miRNA repression model enables accurate predictions of multi-input miRNA sensor activity. Gam JJ, Babb J, Weiss R. Nat Commun. 2018 Jun 22;9(1):2430. doi: 10.1038/s41467-018-04575-0. PubMed 29934631.
Backbone
  Vector backbone: Low Sensor Backbone (LSB)
  Vector type: Mammalian Expression, Synthetic Biology
Growth in bacteria
  Bacterial resistance: Ampicillin and Kanamycin, 100 & 50 μg/mL
  Growth temperature: 30°C
  Growth strain: NEB Stable
  Copy number: High Copy
Gene/Insert
  Gene/Insert name: hsa-miR-1304-3p target
  Species: H. sapiens (human)
  Entrez Gene: MIR1304 (a.k.a. MIRN1304, hsa-mir-1304)
  Promoter: EF-1a
  Cloning method: Gibson Cloning
Terms and licenses: Academic/Nonprofit Terms; Industry Terms: Not Available to Industry
Depositor comments: Please note that this plasmid is inherently unstable due to a repeating poly A element. We recommend performing a diagnostic digest on multiple colonies upon receipt. The depositors would like to note the presence of several discrepancies between the depositor sequence and physical plasmid sequence. In particular, the sequences upstream and downstream of the puromycin coding region have 10 bp insertions which do not affect the ability to perform puromycin selection. The sequences for those regions within the physical plasmids are as follows: Upstream of Puro: GAATTCGACCGCCTGTCTCAAGGTGCCACC; Downstream of Puro: GCTTTGAGACTACGCGTGAATTCACTCCTC.
How to cite: LSB-hsa-miR-1304-3p was a gift from Ron Weiss (Addgene plasmid # 103210 ; http://n2t.net/addgene:103210 ; RRID:Addgene_103210)
