>Addgene plasmid #103210 | LSB-hsa-miR-1304-3p | depositor partial sequence | sequence record 195470 | hsa-miR-1304-3p target
GGGGTTCGAGGCTACAGTGAGA
