>Addgene plasmid #103210 | LSB-hsa-miR-1304-3p | addgene partial sequence | sequence record 255793 | mKate2-F 5'-ACCCGCTAAGAACCTCAAGA-3'
CCGACAAAGAGACATACGTCGAGCAGCACGAGGTGGCTGTGGCCAGATACTGCGACCTCCCTAGCAAACT
GGGGCACAAACTTAATTGAGAATTCTACCACCCAGCTTTCTTGTACAAAGTGGTACGTCTCAAGACCAGA
GGTCTCTGCTTCGGACTGGGGGGTTCGAGGCTACAGTGAGAGGGGTTCGAGGCTACAGTGAGAGGGGTTC
GAGGCTACAGTGAGAGGGGTTCGAGGCTACAGTGAGACAACCAGAAGAGACCTGTGCTTCACTCCTCAGG
TGCAGGCTGCCTATCAGAAGGTGGTGGCTGGTGTGGCCAATGCCCTGGCTCACAAATACCACTGAGATCT
TTTTCCCTCTGCCAAAAATTATGGGGACATCATGAAGCCCCTTGAGCATCTGACTTCTGGCTAATAAAGG
AAATTTATTTTCATTGCAATAGTGTGTTGGAATTTTTTGTGTCTCTCACTCGGAAGGACATATGGGA
